>Addgene plasmid #115372 | LOC5567066 Gastrin-releasing peptide receptor | addgene full sequence | sequence record 221320 | Addgene NGS Result
GTGTGTCAGTTAGGGTGTGGAAAGTCCCCAGGCTCCCCAGCAGGCAGAAGTATGCAAAGCATGCATCTCA
ATTAGTCAGCAACCAGGTGTGGAAAGTCCCCAGGCTCCCCAGCAGGCAGAAGTATGCAAAGCATGCATCT
CAATTAGTCAGCAACCATAGTCCCGCCCCTAACTCCGCCCATCCCGCCCCTAACTCCGCCCAGTTCCGCC
CATTCTCCGCCCCATGGCTGACTAATTTTTTTTATTTATGCAGAGGCCGAGGCCGCCTCGGCCTCTGAGC
TATTCCAGAAGTAGTGAGGAGGCTTTTTTGGAGGCCTAGGCTTTTGCAAAAAGCTCCTCGATCGAGGGGC
TCGCATCTCTCCTTCACGCGCCCGCCGCCCTACCTGAGGCCGCCATCCACGCCGGTTGAGTCGCGTTCTG
CCGCCTCCCGCCTGTGGTGCCTCCTGAACTGCGTCCGCCGTCTAGGTAAGTTTAAAGCTCAGGTCGAGAC
CGGGCCTTTGTCCGGCGCTCCCTTGGAGCCTACCTAGACTCAGCCGGCTCTCCACGCTTTGCCTGACCCT
GCTTGCTCAACTCTACGTCTTTGTTTCGTTTTCTGTTCTGCGCCGTTACAGATCCAAGCTCTGAAAAACC
AGAAAGTTAACTGGTAAGTTTAGTCTTTTTGTCTTTTATTTCAGGTCCCGGATCCGGTGGTGGTGCAAAT
CAAAGAACTGCTCCTCAGTGGATGTTGCCTTTACTTCTAGGCCTGTACGGAAGTGTTACTTCTGCTCTAA
AAGCTGCGGAATTCCGGAATTTCCTCGAGATGCCACAGATCCCGGAGTATATACGGGCGACATCGATGGT
GTTCTGCATCATCATCATGTGCCTGGGTGTCATCGGAAATATTATGGTCCCGATCGTCATCCTCAAGACG
AAGGATATGCGCAACTCGACCAACATCTTCCTAACCAACCTAAGCATCGCTGACCTCCTTGTTTTGCTCG
TCTGCACACCAACCGTACTTGTTGAGGTGAACTCCCCACCGGAGGTGTGGGTACTGGGAGAAGAAATGTG
TAAAGCGGTACCCTTCGTGGAGCTGACGGTGGCCCATGCGAGTGTCCTGACGATCCTGGCGATATCCTTC
GAGCGGTACTATGCCATCTGTGAACCGCTCAAGGCCGGTTACGTCTGCACCAAGGCTCGGGCTCTGATGA
TTTGTCTGGCCGCGTGGACCGTGGCAGCCATCCTGACGAGCCCGATTCTGATGATCTCATCGTATGAATA
CGTGGAGTACGTCAACGGAAAAATGGTCGCCTCGTGTCTCACGCCAGTGGAAAACTTTTGGCACGCCACC
TTCTTTGTGGCCAGCATCGTGGTGTTCTTTATCGTACCACTCCTGATTCTGGTGGTTCTGTATTCCGTGA
TTGCGAAAAATCTGATGGACAATCCCGGTATCATAATGTCCAATGCCAGCGGCAATCGGAACAATGTCAT
CAAATATCGCAAACAGGTCATCTTCATGCTCGGAGCAGTCGTGGTCAGCTTTTTCTTCTGCCTACTTCCG
TTCCGGGCACTTACCTTGTGGATCATAATTGTGCCCAGCGAGAACATCATTTCGATTGGGATTGAACGGT
TCTACATTCTGCTGTACTTTTGCCGAATAATGCTGTATATGAACTCGGCCATCAATCCCATACTGTACAA
TTTGATGTCGTCCAAGTTCCGGAATGGGTTCCTGCAGCTGTTGGGATGTGGCAAAATAATCCGATCGGAT
AGCATTTCTTCTGGTGCCAGGAAGGGAACTTTCCACACGGCATCGACAAATCTCAGCAGTTCTCACAATA
GTTCCTACCAGAGACGGTTTACCAGAGAAGGAAGTTGCATAAGCGGAAGCATTCGAGCGGTTTCAGACAA
TAGCCGGAGACGATTACTTCACCAGCGGCACAGTAGTACGATATCGATCAGATCATCCCATGACGAACAT
AGCGGAACAGGAGGTGGTGGAAGTGGAGTCCCAATTCAAACCGGAAACGGCACAATCGAAACCACTCCAC
TGAAGGCGGACAAAATTGAAGAACTAGACGAAACGACAAACTCACTGCCAAATGGTTACGGTTTCAATAG
GTTTAAGCATGTCGCCAGCGCAGCCGGTGGCAATAGTTGTAATGTTAGCTTTAAGACTACAAATAGCTGT
AACGGCAAGACTAGTCATCGGATGAATGGAACAGTTTCGGTAGAACCGAAAGCCGTTCACCAAGCGGACA
ATAAATATCTTATAGTAAGGGCAGCAGTAGTAGTGATGCGGGAGGTATCCGAGGAAAACGGAAAGCCGCT
TCCGCTGTCGTCTTCTCCAAAGTCGCCGCCAGCAGAAAACGGTTCGACGGAAGCGGAAGTTACGCTAATT
CAGAGTGCACGCGGAAGTGAGCAAATAGTGTCTATCATCACTGCCAAAGAGCGAGCGAATGGAAACTGTG
TCAATAGGACACAGAGAGCTGATACGAAGAATACGAACGAGGATGCGGTAGCTTTTGATGAGATTAATAA
AATACGGCAGTTCTACGGCTCGATGGAATGTGATATCTAGGCGGCCGCTAGACTAGTCTAGAGAAAAAAC
CTCCCACACCTCCCCCTGAACCTGAAACATAAAATGAATGCAATTGTTGTTGTTAACTTGTTTATTGCAG
CTTATAATGGTTACAAATAAAGCAATAGCATCACAAATTTCACAAATAAAGCATTTTTTTCACTGCATTC
TAGTTGTGGTTTGTCCAAACTCATCAATGTATCTTATCATGTCTGGATCCCCGGGTACCGAGCTCGAATT
AATTCCTCTTCCGCTTCCTCGCTCACTGACTCGCTGCGCTCGGTCGTTCGGCTGCGGCGAGCGGTATCAG
CTCACTCAAAGGCGGTAATACGGTTATCCACAGAATCAGGGGATAACGCAGGAAAGAACATGTGAGCAAA
AGGCCAGCAAAAGGCCAGGAACCGTAAAAAGGCCGCGTTGCTGGCGTTTTTCCATAGGCTCCGCCCCCCT
GACGAGCATCACAAAAATCGACGCTCAAGTCAGAGGTGGCGAAACCCGACAGGACTATAAAGATACCAGG
CGTTTCCCCCTGGAAGCTCCCTCGTGCGCTCTCCTGTTCCGACCCTGCCGCTTACCGGATACCTGTCCGC
CTTTCTCCCTTCGGGAAGCGTGGCGCTTTCTCATAGCTCACGCTGTAGGTATCTCAGTTCGGTGTAGGTC
GTTCGCTCCAAGCTGGGCTGTGTGCACGAACCCCCCGTTCAGCCCGACCGCTGCGCCTTATCCGGTAACT
ATCGTCTTGAGTCCAACCCGGTAAGACACGACTTATCGCCACTGGCAGCAGCCACTGGTAACAGGATTAG
CAGAGCGAGGTATGTAGGCGGTGCTACAGAGTTCTTGAAGTGGTGGCCTAACTACGGCTACACTAGAAGA
ACAGTATTTGGTATCTGCGCTCTGCTGAAGCCAGTTACCTTCGGAAAAAGAGTTGGTAGCTCTTGATCCG
GCAAACAAACCACCGCTGGTAGCGGTGGTTTTTTTGTTTGCAAGCAGCAGATTACGCGCAGAAAAAAAGG
ATCTCAAGAAGATCCTTTGATCTTTTCTACGGGGTCTGACGCTCAGTGGAACGAAAACTCACGTTAAGGG
ATTTTGGTCATGAGATTATCAAAAAGGATCTTCACCTAGATCCTTTTAAATTAAAAATGAAGTTTTAAAT
CAATCTAAAGTATATATGAGTAAACTTGGTCTGACAGTTACCAATGCTTAATCAGTGAGGCACCTATCTC
AGCGATCTGTCTATTTCGTTCATCCATAGTTGCCTGACTCCCCGTCGTGTAGATAACTACGATACGGGAG
GGCTTACCATCTGGCCCCAGTGCTGCAATGATACCGCGAGACCCACGCTCACCGGCTCCAGATTTATCAG
CAATAAACCAGCCAGCCGGAAGGGCCGAGCGCAGAAGTGGTCCTGCAACTTTATCCGCCTCCATCCAGTC
TATTAATTGTTGCCGGGAAGCTAGAGTAAGTAGTTCGCCAGTTAATAGTTTGCGCAACGTTGTTGCCATT
GCTACAGGCATCGTGGTGTCACGCTCGTCGTTTGGTATGGCTTCATTCAGCTCCGGTTCCCAACGATCAA
GGCGAGTTACATGATCCCCCATGTTGTGCAAAAAAGCGGTTAGCTCCTTCGGTCCTCCGATCGTTGTCAG
AAGTAAGTTGGCCGCAGTGTTATCACTCATGGTTATGGCAGCACTGCATAATTCTCTTACTGTCATGCCA
TCCGTAAGATGCTTTTCTGTGACTGGTGAGTACTCAACCAAGTCATTCTGAGAATAGTGTATGCGGCGAC
CGAGTTGCTCTTGCCCGGCGTCAATACGGGATAATACCGCGCCACATAGCAGAACTTTAAAAGTGCTCAT
CATTGGAAAACGTTCTTCGGGGCGAAAACTCTCAAGGATCTTACCGCTGTTGAGATCCAGTTCGATGTAA
CCCACTCGTGCACCCAACTGATCTTCAGCATCTTTTACTTTCACCAGCGTTTCTGGGTGAGCAAAAACAG
GAAGGCAAAATGCCGCAAAAAAGGGAATAAGGGCGACACGGAAATGTTGAATACTCATACTCTTCCTTTT
TCAATATTATTGAAGCATTTATCAGGGTTATTGTCTCATGAGCGGATACATATTTGAATGTATTTAGAAA
AATAAACAAATAGGGGTTCCGCGCACATTTCCCCGAAAAGTGCCACCTGCAAGCTTGGCTGTGGAAT
Features (pLannotate 1.2.2; 7 found; start..end, strand, type, name):
      1..330     +  promoter       SV40 promoter: SV40 enhancer and early promoter
    346..614     +  LTR            5' LTR (truncated): truncated 5' long terminal repeat (LTR) from human T-cell leukemia virus (HTLV) type 1
    644..740     +  intron         SV40 intron: modified SV40 intron with splice donor and acceptor sites
   2645..2779    +  polyA_signal   SV40 poly(A) signal: SV40 polyadenylation signal
   2989..3577    -  rep_origin     ori: high-copy-number ColE1/pMB1/pBR322/pUC origin of replication
   3748..4608    -  CDS            AmpR: β-lactamase; bla; confers resistance to ampicillin, carbenicillin, and related antibiotics
   4609..4713    -  promoter       AmpR promoter: bla
