[The description below was written by a language model from this plasmid's Addgene catalogue record and pLannotate feature annotations shown in this document.]
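Description:
LOC5567066 Gastrin-releasing peptide receptor is a mammalian expression plasmid built on the pME18s backbone that carries the coding sequence of an Aedes aegypti gene (LOC5567066, also known as AAEL005803) annotated as a gastrin-releasing peptide receptor. The sequenced plasmid is about 4.8 kb. It is propagated in E. coli through a high-copy ColE1/pUC-type origin and selected with ampicillin via a β-lactamase gene driven by its own bla promoter. No mammalian selection marker is annotated, which is consistent with use in transient transfection.

Expression is driven by a composite promoter: the SV40 enhancer and early promoter, followed by a truncated segment of the HTLV-1 5' LTR. This pairing is commonly known as SRα and gives strong transcription in many mammalian cell lines. A modified SV40 intron with splice donor and acceptor sites lies downstream of the promoter, which generally improves mRNA processing and expression, and an SV40 polyadenylation signal terminates the transcript. The feature table does not annotate the receptor itself, but the roughly 1.9 kb unannotated interval between the intron and the poly(A) signal is where the insert would lie. No epitope tags or reporters are annotated. The record is inconsistent about how the plasmid was made, listing Gateway cloning as the method while the depositor comment says the coding sequence was inserted using NotI and XhoI sites.

The stated purpose is to express the mosquito receptor in mammalian cells. The associated publication concerns small-molecule agonists of an Ae. aegypti neuropeptide Y receptor that block biting, which suggests heterologous receptor characterisation, although the specific assay is not stated in the record.
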