Addgene plasmid #115372: LOC5567066 Gastrin-releasing peptide receptor
Purpose: Expresses Ae. aegypti receptor in mammalian cells
Depositing lab: Leslie Vosshall. Depositing organization: Rockefeller University. Publication: Small-Molecule Agonists of Ae. aegypti Neuropeptide Y Receptor Block Mosquito Biting. Duvall LB, Ramos-Espiritu L, Barsoum KE, Glickman JF, Vosshall LB. Cell. 2019 Feb 7;176(4):687-701.e5. doi: 10.1016/j.cell.2018.12.004. PubMed 30735632.
Backbone
  Vector backbone: pME18s
  Vector type: Mammalian Expression
Growth in bacteria
  Bacterial resistance: Ampicillin, 100 μg/mL
  Growth temperature: 37°C
  Growth strain: DH5alpha
  Copy number: High Copy
Gene/Insert
  Gene/Insert name: LOC5567066 Gastrin-releasing peptide receptor
  Species: Aedes aegypti
  Entrez Gene: LOC5567066 (a.k.a. AaeL_AAEL005803, AAEL005803)
  Cloning method: Gateway Cloning
Terms and licenses: Academic/Nonprofit Terms; Industry Terms: Not Available to Industry
Depositor comments: The neuropeptide CDS was inserted into the pME18s plasmid using NotI and XhoI sites.
How to cite: LOC5567066 Gastrin-releasing peptide receptor was a gift from Leslie Vosshall (Addgene plasmid # 115372 ; http://n2t.net/addgene:115372 ; RRID:Addgene_115372)
