>Addgene plasmid #115372 | LOC5567066 Gastrin-releasing peptide receptor | depositor partial sequence | sequence record 217378 | neuropeptide CDS
ATGCCACAGATCCCGGAGTATATACGGGCGACATCGATGGTGTTCTGCATCATCATCATGTGCCTGGGTG
TCATCGGAAATATTATGGTCCCGATCGTCATCCTCAAGACGAAGGATATGCGCAACTCGACCAACATCTT
CCTAACCAACCTAAGCATCGCTGACCTCCTTGTTTTGCTCGTCTGCACACCAACCGTACTTGTTGAGGTG
AACTCCCCACCGGAGGTGTGGGTACTGGGAGAAGAAATGTGTAAAGCGGTACCCTTCGTGGAGCTGACGG
TGGCCCATGCGAGTGTCCTGACGATCCTGGCGATATCCTTCGAGCGGTACTATGCCATCTGTGAACCGCT
CAAGGCCGGTTACGTCTGCACCAAGGCTCGGGCTCTGATGATTTGTCTGGCCGCGTGGACCGTGGCAGCC
ATCCTGACGAGCCCGATTCTGATGATCTCATCGTATGAATACGTGGAGTACGTCAACGGAAAAATGGTCG
CCTCGTGTCTCACGCCAGTGGAAAACTTTTGGCACGCCACCTTCTTTGTGGCCAGCATCGTGGTGTTCTT
TATCGTACCACTCCTGATTCTGGTGGTTCTGTATTCCGTGATTGCGAAAAATCTGATGGACAATCCCGGT
ATCATAATGTCCAATGCCAGCGGCAATCGGAACAATGTCATCAAATATCGCAAACAGGTCATCTTCATGC
TCGGAGCAGTCGTGGTCAGCTTTTTCTTCTGCCTACTTCCGTTCCGGGCACTTACCTTGTGGATCATAAT
TGTGCCCAGCGAGAACATCATTTCGATTGGGATTGAACGGTTCTACATTCTGCTGTACTTTTGCCGAATA
ATGCTGTATATGAACTCGGCCATCAATCCCATACTGTACAATTTGATGTCGTCCAAGTTCCGGAATGGGT
TCCTGCAGCTGTTGGGATGTGGCAAAATAATCCGATCGGATAGCATTTCTTCTGGTGCCAGGAAGGGAAC
TTTCCACACGGCATCGACAAATCTCAGCAGTTCTCACAATAGTTCCTACCAGAGACGGTTTACCAGAGAA
GGAAGTTGCATAAGCGGAAGCATTCGAGCGGTTTCAGACAATAGCCGGAGACGATTACTTCACCAGCGGC
ACAGTAGTACGATATCGATCAGATCATCCCATGACGAACATAGCGGAACAGGAGGTGGTGGAAGTGGAGT
CCCAATTCAAACCGGAAACGGCACAATCGAAACCACTCCACTGAAGGCGGACAAAATTGAAGAACTAGAC
GAAACGACAAACTCACTGCCAAATGGTTACGGTTTCAATAGGTTTAAGCATGTCGCCAGCGCAGCCGGTG
GCAATAGTTGTAATGTTAGCTTTAAGACTACAAATAGCTGTAACGGCAAGACTAGTCATCGGATGAATGG
AACAGTTTCGGTAGAACCGAAAGCCGTTCACCAAGCGGACAATAAATATCTTATAGTAAGGGCAGCAGTA
GTAGTGATGCGGGAGGTATCCGAGGAAAACGGAAAGCCGCTTCCGCTGTCGTCTTCTCCAAAGTCGCCGC
CAGCAGAAAACGGTTCGACGGAAGCGGAAGTTACGCTAATTCAGAGTGCACGCGGAAGTGAGCAAATAGT
GTCTATCATCACTGCCAAAGAGCGAGCGAATGGAAACTGTGTCAATAGGACACAGAGAGCTGATACGAAG
AATACGAACGAGGATGCGGTAGCTTTTGATGAGATTAATAAAATACGGCAGTTCTACGGCTCGATGGAAT
GTGATATCTAGG
